Addgene plasmid #44115: pWB-Flag-IKKe
Depositing lab: William Hahn. Depositing organization: Dana-Farber Cancer Institute. Publication: IkappaB kinase epsilon phosphorylates TRAF2 to promote mammary epithelial cell transformation. Shen RR, Zhou AY, Kim E, Lim E, Habelhah H, Hahn WC. Mol Cell Biol. 2012 Dec;32(23):4756-68. doi: 10.1128/MCB.00468-12. Epub 2012 Sep 24. PubMed 23007157.
Backbone
  Vector backbone: pWZL-Blasticidin
  Vector type: Retroviral
  Selectable markers: Blasticidin
Growth in bacteria
  Bacterial resistance: Ampicillin, 100 μg/mL
  Growth temperature: 37°C
  Growth strain: Stbl3
  Copy number: High Copy
Gene/Insert
  Gene/Insert name: IKKe (alt name: IKBKE)
  Species: H. sapiens (human)
  Entrez Gene: IKBKE (a.k.a. IKK-E, IKK-i, IKKE, IKKI)
  Tag / fusion protein: Flag (N terminal on insert)
Terms and licenses: Academic/Nonprofit Terms; Industry Terms: Not Available to Industry
How to cite: pWB-Flag-IKKe was a gift from William Hahn (Addgene plasmid # 44115 ; http://n2t.net/addgene:44115 ; RRID:Addgene_44115)
