[The description below was written by a language model from this plasmid's Addgene catalogue record.]
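Description:
pWB-Flag-IKKe is a retroviral expression plasmid built on the pWZL-Blasticidin backbone and carrying the human IKBKE gene, which encodes IκB kinase epsilon (IKKε, also known as IKK-i), with a Flag epitope fused to the N terminus of the protein. In bacteria it is maintained as a high-copy plasmid under ampicillin selection, and the record lists a recombination-deficient strain as the propagation host, a common choice for constructs containing the repeated long terminal repeats of a retroviral vector. In mammalian cells, transduced populations are selected with blasticidin.

No feature table accompanies the record, so the promoter driving the insert and the arrangement of the resistance cassette are not explicitly stated. Vectors of the pWZL family are generally Moloney murine leukemia virus-derived, with the transgene expressed from the viral LTR and the drug marker placed downstream of it, but this should be confirmed against the sequence. As with other retroviral transfer vectors, the plasmid would be introduced into packaging cells that supply viral structural and enzymatic proteins in trans, yielding particles that stably integrate the Flag-IKKε cassette into dividing target cells.

The Flag tag allows the exogenous kinase to be detected by immunoblotting or recovered by immunoprecipitation with anti-Flag antibodies, distinguishing it from endogenous IKKε. The associated publication concerns IKKε phosphorylation of TRAF2 in promoting mammary epithelial cell transformation, so the construct is suited to stable overexpression of IKKε for studying its oncogenic signalling, substrates and interaction partners.
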