>Addgene plasmid #44115 | pWB-Flag-IKKe | addgene partial sequence | sequence record 60939 | pBABE-5
CCTTGACTACAAAGACGATGACGACAAGCAATTGACAAGTTTGTACAAAAAAGTTGGCATGCAGAGCACA
GCCAATTACCTGTGGCACACAGATGACCTGCTGGGGCAGGGGGCCACTGCCAGTGTGTACAAGGCCCGCA
ACAAGAAATCCGGAGAGCTGGTTGCTGTGAAGGTCTTCAACACTACCAGCTACCTGCGGCCCCGCGAGGT
GCAGGTGAGGGAGTTTGAGGTCCTGCGGAAGCTGAACCACCAGAACATCGTCAAGCTCTTTGCGGTGGAG
GAGACGGGCGGAAGCCGGCAGAAGGTACTGGTGATGGAGTACTGCTCCAGTGGGAGCCTGCTGAGTGTGC
TGGAGAGCCCTGAGAATGCCTTTGGGCTGCCTGAGGATGAGTTCCTGGTGGTGCTGCGCTGTGTGGTGGC
CGGCATGAACCACCTGCGGGAGAACGGCATTGTGCATCGCGACATCAAGCCGGGGAACATCATGCGCCTC
GTAGGGGAGGAGGGGCAGAGCATCTACAAGCTGACAGACTTCGGCGCTGCCCGGGAGCTGGATGATGATG
AGAAGTTCGTCTCGGTCTATGGGACTGAGGAGTACCTGCATCCCGACATGTATGAGCGGGCGGTGCTTCG
AAAGCCCCAGCAAAAAGCGTTCGGGGTGACTGTGGATCTCTGGAGCATTGGAGTGACCTTGTACCATGCA
GCCACTGGCAGCCTGCCCTTCATCCCCTTT
